Addgene plasmid #30162: pET28b-TM1570
Depositing lab: SeWon Suh. Depositing organization: Seoul National University. Publication: Crystal structure of Thermotoga maritima SPOUT superfamily RNA methyltransferase Tm1570 in complex with S-adenosyl-L-methionine. Kim do J, Kim HS, Lee SJ, Suh SW. Proteins. 2009 Jan . 74(1):245-9. 10.1002/prot.22249 PubMed 18831037.
Backbone
  Vector backbone: pET28b
  Backbone size w/o insert (bp): 5500
  Vector type: Bacterial Expression
Growth in bacteria
  Bacterial resistance: Kanamycin, 50 μg/mL
  Growth temperature: 37°C
  Growth strain: DH5alpha
  Copy number: Low Copy
Gene/Insert
  Gene/Insert name: TM1570
  Species: Thermotoga maritima
  Insert size (bp): 576
  Entrez Gene: TM1570 (a.k.a. TM1570)
  Tag / fusion protein: His (N terminal on backbone)
  Cloning method: Restriction Enzyme; 5′ cloning site NdeI (destroyed during cloning); 3′ cloning site XhoI (destroyed during cloning)
  Sequencing primers: 5′ T7-term; 3′ T7
Terms and licenses: Academic/Nonprofit Terms; Industry Terms: Not Available to Industry
How to cite: pET28b-TM1570 was a gift from SeWon Suh (Addgene plasmid # 30162 ; http://n2t.net/addgene:30162 ; RRID:Addgene_30162)
