[The description below was written by a language model from this plasmid's Addgene catalogue record.]
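Description:
pET28b-TM1570 is a bacterial expression plasmid built on the pET28b backbone (about 5.5 kb without insert) and carrying the TM1570 gene of the hyperthermophilic bacterium Thermotoga maritima as a 576 bp insert. It confers kanamycin resistance, is recorded as low copy, and is propagated in a standard E. coli cloning strain. No feature table accompanies the record, so the promoter and origin are not explicitly listed. However, pET28-series vectors generally place the insert under a T7 promoter with a lac operator and a T7 terminator, which fits the T7 and T7-terminator sequencing primers given. Such vectors are normally expressed in E. coli hosts that supply T7 RNA polymerase.

The open reading frame was inserted by restriction cloning between the NdeI and XhoI positions of the vector, and the record notes that both sites were destroyed in the process. This placement puts the coding sequence in frame with the N-terminal His tag encoded by the backbone, allowing the recombinant protein to be purified by immobilized metal affinity chromatography. According to the associated publication, Tm1570 is an RNA methyltransferase of the SPOUT superfamily, and its crystal structure was determined in complex with the methyl donor S-adenosyl-L-methionine. The plasmid is therefore suited to overproducing His-tagged Tm1570 in E. coli for purification, structural studies and biochemical characterization of this enzyme.
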