>Addgene plasmid #30162 | pET28b-TM1570 | addgene partial sequence | sequence record 35182 | 30162 with T7
GAATATTTTGTTTACTTTAAGAAGGAGATATACCATGGGCAGCAGCCATCATCATCATCATCACAGCAGC
GGCCTGGTGCCGCGCGGCAGCCATATGTTAGAGAAGGTGTACGTGGCCCTGATTCATTACCCTATAAAAG
GAAAAGACGGCAGCATCATATCAACGGCCGTGACAAACCTCGATGTCCACGATATAGCAAGGACTGCGAG
AACGTACAACCTCAAGGGATACTACATTGTGACTAACCTCAGAGCGCAGCAGGATATGGTAAGCAAGATG
TTAAAATTCTGGAGAGAAGGTTTTGGAAGCCGGTACAATCCTTCCAGAGCGGAATCTCTCAAGCTCGTGA
AGCTCAAATCCTATCTGGAGGATGTGCTGGAAGACATAGAAAGTGTCGAAGGAGAAAGACCTTTGATCTT
CTTCACCTCTGCGAAAAAACGCGAAAATGACATTTCTTTCGAAGAGGGAAGAAGAATAATCATAGAAACC
GAAAAACCTGTTCTCATACTTCTCGGTACAGGCTGGGGTCTTCCCGATGAAATTCTCGAGATATCCGATT
ACGTACTGGAGCCCATAAGGGCGCAGTCTGATTTCAACCATCTTTCCGTGAGAGCGGCTGCTGCCATCAT
CATCGATCGGTTGATAGGAGAAAATTACGCGAGGAGGGATTAAGCGGCCGCACTCGAGCACCACCACCAC
CACCACTGAGATCCGGCTGCTAACAAAGCCCGAAAGGAAGCTGAGTTGGCTGCTGCCACCGCTGAGCAAT
AACTAGCATAACCCCTTGGGGCCTCTAAACGGGTCTTGAGGGGTTTTTTGCTGAAAGGAGGAACTATATC
CGGATTGGCGAATGGGACGCGCCCTGTAGCGGCGCATTTAGCGCG
